Addgene plasmid #42858: TAL3395
Depositing lab: Keith Joung. Depositing organization: Massachusetts General Hospital. Publication: Targeted gene disruption in somatic zebrafish cells using engineered TALENs. Sander JD, Cade L, Khayter C, Reyon D, Peterson RT, Joung JK, Yeh JR. Nat Biotechnol. 2011 Aug 5;29(8):697-8. doi: 10.1038/nbt.1934. PubMed 21822241.
Backbone
  Vector backbone: JDS74
  Backbone manufacturer: Addgene plasmid #32288
  Backbone size w/o insert (bp): 6447
  Vector type: Mammalian Expression ; T7
Growth in bacteria
  Bacterial resistance: Ampicillin, 100 μg/mL
  Growth temperature: 37°C
  Growth strain: XL1 Blue
  Copy number: High Copy
Gene/Insert
  Gene/Insert name: ZebrafishCommunity-Vrk2-right (alt name: Vrk2)
  Species: D. rerio (zebrafish)
  Insert size (bp): 1640
  Promoter: CMV
  Tag / fusion protein: 3X Flag (N terminal on backbone); WT FOKI (C terminal on backbone)
  Cloning method: Restriction Enzyme; 5′ cloning site N/A (destroyed during cloning); 3′ cloning site N/A (destroyed during cloning)
  Sequencing primers: 5′ CMV-F; 3′ BGH-rev
Terms and licenses: Academic/Nonprofit Terms; Industry Terms: Not Available to Industry
Depositor comments: Target binding site: TGCTCGCCATTAGGACAG It is strongly recommended that users perform a diagnostic digest to verify this plasmid prior to use. For example, a double digest of the plasmid with BamHI and KpnI should result in two bands at 2.3kb and 5.8kb.
How to cite: TAL3395 was a gift from Keith Joung (Addgene plasmid # 42858 ; http://n2t.net/addgene:42858 ; RRID:Addgene_42858)
