[The description below was written by a language model from this plasmid's Addgene catalogue record.]
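Description:
TAL3395 is a TALEN expression plasmid built on the JDS74 backbone (about 6.4 kb without insert), a vector catalogued as both mammalian expression and T7. It is propagated in E. coli as a high-copy plasmid under ampicillin selection. The record does not include a feature table, so details such as the origin of replication or the polyadenylation signal are not explicitly listed. The use of a BGH reverse sequencing primer does suggest a BGH terminator region downstream of the coding sequence.

The roughly 1.6 kb insert, named ZebrafishCommunity-Vrk2-right, encodes an engineered TAL effector repeat array designed to recognise an 18-nucleotide site in the zebrafish (D. rerio) vrk2 gene. It was cloned by restriction enzymes into sites that were destroyed in the process. This places the array in frame with backbone-encoded elements: an N-terminal 3X Flag epitope tag for detection and a C-terminal wild-type FokI nuclease domain. The CMV promoter drives expression in transfected cells. The T7 designation indicates that the coding sequence can also be transcribed in vitro to make mRNA, the usual delivery route for nucleases in zebrafish embryos.

Because FokI cleaves only as a dimer, this "right" monomer is meant to be used with a matching "left" TALEN that binds the opposite half-site. Together they create a double-strand break at the vrk2 locus, and error-prone repair of that break yields indel mutations. The associated work concerns targeted gene disruption in somatic zebrafish cells using engineered TALENs. The depositor recommends verifying the plasmid by diagnostic restriction digest before use, since repeat arrays can be prone to rearrangement.
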