>Addgene plasmid #42858 | TAL3395 | depositor partial sequence | sequence record 57978 | TAL3395 sequence 2430 bps
TCTAGAGCTAGCACCATGGACTACAAAGACCATGACGGTGATTATAAAGATCATGACATCGATTACAAGG
ATGACGATGACAAGATGGCCCCCAAGAAGAAGAGGAAGGTGGGCATTCACCGCGGGGTACCTATGGTGGA
CTTGAGGACACTCGGTTATTCGCAACAGCAACAGGAGAAAATCAAGCCTAAGGTCAGGAGCACCGTCGCG
CAACACCACGAGGCGCTTGTGGGGCATGGCTTCACTCATGCGCATATTGTCGCGCTTTCACAGCACCCTG
CGGCGCTTGGGACGGTGGCTGTCAAATACCAAGATATGATTGCGGCCCTGCCCGAAGCCACGCACGAGGC
AATTGTAGGGGTCGGTAAACAGTGGTCGGGAGCGCGAGCACTTGAGGCGCTGCTGACTGTGGCGGGTGAG
CTTAGGGGGCCTCCGCTCCAGCTCGACACCGGGCAGCTGCTGAAGATCGCGAAGAGAGGGGGAGTAACAG
CGGTAGAGGCAGTGCACGCCTGGCGCAATGCGCTCACCGGGGCCCCCTTGAACCTGACCCCAGACCAGGT
AGTCGCAATCGCGAACAATAATGGGGGAAAGCAAGCCCTGGAAACCGTGCAAAGGTTGTTGCCGGTCCTT
TGTCAAGACCACGGCCTTACACCGGAGCAAGTCGTGGCCATTGCATCCCACGACGGTGGCAAACAGGCTC
TTGAGACGGTTCAGAGACTTCTCCCAGTTCTCTGTCAAGCCCACGGGCTGACTCCCGATCAAGTTGTAGC
GATTGCGTCCAACGGTGGAGGGAAACAAGCATTGGAGACTGTCCAACGGCTCCTTCCCGTGTTGTGTCAA
GCCCACGGTTTGACGCCTGCACAAGTGGTCGCCATCGCCAGCCATGATGGCGGTAAGCAGGCGCTGGAAA
CAGTACAGCGCCTGCTGCCTGTACTGTGCCAGGATCATGGACTGACCCCAGACCAGGTAGTCGCAATCGC
GAACAATAATGGGGGAAAGCAAGCCCTGGAAACCGTGCAAAGGTTGTTGCCGGTCCTTTGTCAAGACCAC
GGCCTTACACCGGAGCAAGTCGTGGCCATTGCATCCCACGACGGTGGCAAACAGGCTCTTGAGACGGTTC
AGAGACTTCTCCCAGTTCTCTGTCAAGCCCACGGGCTGACTCCCGATCAAGTTGTAGCGATTGCGTCGCA
TGACGGAGGGAAACAAGCATTGGAGACTGTCCAACGGCTCCTTCCCGTGTTGTGTCAAGCCCACGGTTTG
ACGCCTGCACAAGTGGTCGCCATCGCCTCCAATATTGGCGGTAAGCAGGCGCTGGAAACAGTACAGCGCC
TGCTGCCTGTACTGTGCCAGGATCATGGACTGACCCCAGACCAGGTAGTCGCAATCGCGTCAAACGGAGG
GGGAAAGCAAGCCCTGGAAACCGTGCAAAGGTTGTTGCCGGTCCTTTGTCAAGACCACGGCCTTACACCG
GAGCAAGTCGTGGCCATTGCAAGCAATGGGGGTGGCAAACAGGCTCTTGAGACGGTTCAGAGACTTCTCC
CAGTTCTCTGTCAAGCCCACGGGCTGACTCCCGATCAAGTTGTAGCGATTGCGTCGAACATTGGAGGGAA
ACAAGCATTGGAGACTGTCCAACGGCTCCTTCCCGTGTTGTGTCAAGCCCACGGTTTGACGCCTGCACAA
GTGGTCGCCATCGCCAACAACAACGGCGGTAAGCAGGCGCTGGAAACAGTACAGCGCCTGCTGCCTGTAC
TGTGCCAGGATCATGGACTGACCCCAGACCAGGTAGTCGCAATCGCGAACAATAATGGGGGAAAGCAAGC
CCTGGAAACCGTGCAAAGGTTGTTGCCGGTCCTTTGTCAAGACCACGGCCTTACACCGGAGCAAGTCGTG
GCCATTGCAAGCAACATCGGTGGCAAACAGGCTCTTGAGACGGTTCAGAGACTTCTCCCAGTTCTCTGTC
AAGCCCACGGGCTGACTCCCGATCAAGTTGTAGCGATTGCGTCGCATGACGGAGGGAAACAAGCATTGGA
GACTGTCCAACGGCTCCTTCCCGTGTTGTGTCAAGCCCACGGTTTGACGCCTGCACAAGTGGTCGCCATC
GCCTCCAATATTGGCGGTAAGCAGGCGCTGGAAACAGTACAGCGCCTGCTGCCTGTACTGTGCCAGGATC
ATGGACTGACACCCGAACAGGTGGTCGCCATTGCTAATAATAACGGAGGACGGCCAGCCTTGGAGTCCAT
CGTAGCCCAATTGTCCAGGCCCGATCCCGCGTTGGCTGCGTTAACGAATGACCATCTGGTGGCGTTGGCA
TGTCTTGGTGGACGACCCGCGCTCGATGCAGTCAAAAAGGGTCTGCCTCATGCTCCCGCATTGATCAAAA
GAACCAACCGGCGGATTCCCGAGAGAACTTCCCATCGAGTCGCGGGATCC
