>Addgene plasmid #42858 | TAL3395 | addgene partial sequence | sequence record 60842 | JDS-TALEN-F 5'-TAGGGGTCGGTAAACAGTGG-3'
TGTGGCGGGTGAGCTTAGGGGGCCTCCGCTCCAGCTCGACACCGGGCAGCTGCTGAAGATCGCGAAGAGA
GGGGGAGTAACAGCGGTAGAGGCAGTGCACGCCTGGCGCAATGCGCTCACCGGGGCCCCCTTGAACCTGA
CCCCAGACCAGGTAGTCGCAATCGCGAACAATAATGGGGGAAAGCAAGCCCTGGAAACCGTGCAAAGGTT
GTTGCCGGTCCTTTGTCAAGACCACGGCCTTACACCGGAGCAAGTCGTGGCCATTGCATCCCACGACGGT
GGCAAACAGGCTCTTGAGACGGTTCAGAGACTTCTCCCAGTTCTCTGTCAAGCCCACGGGCTGACTCCCG
ATCAAGTTGTAGCGATTGCGTCCAACGGTGGAGGGAAACAAGCATTGGAGACTGTCCAACGGCTCCTTCC
CGTGTTGTGTCAAGCCCACGGTTTGACGCCTGCACAAGTGGTCGCCATCGCCAGCCATGATGGCGGTAAG
CAGGCGCTGGAAACAGTACAGCGCCTGCTGCCTGTACTGTGCCAGGATCATGGACTGACCCCAGACCAGG
TAGTCGCAATCGCGAACAATAATGGGGGAAAGCAAGCCCTGGAAACCGTGCAAAGGTTGTTGCCGGTCCT
TTGTCAAGACCACGGCCTTACACCGGAGCAAGTCGTGGCCATTGCATCCCACGACGGTGGCAAACAGGCT
CTTGAGACGGTTCAGAGACTTCTCCCAGTTCTCTGTCAAGCCCACGGGCTGACTCCCGATCAAGTTGTAG
CGATTGCGTCGCATGACGGAGGGAAACAAGCATTGGAGACTGTCCAACGGCTCCTTCCCGTGTTGTGTCA
AGCCCACGGTTTGACGCCTGCACAAGTGGTCGCCATCGCCTCCAATATTGGCGGTAAGCAGGCGCTGG
